Addgene plasmid #26078: pBTBXh-2
Purpose: (Empty Backbone)
Depositing lab: Ryan Gill. Depositing organization: University of Colorado, Boulder. Publication: Broad-host-range vectors for protein expression across gram negative hosts. Prior JE, Lynch MD, Gill RT. Biotechnol Bioeng. 2010 Jun 1. 106(2):326-32. 10.1002/bit.22695 PubMed 20148414.
Backbone
  Vector backbone: pBTBXh-2
  Backbone size (bp): 3845
  Vector type: Bacterial Expression
Growth in bacteria
  Bacterial resistance: Kanamycin, 50 μg/mL
  Growth temperature: 37°C
  Growth strain: DH5alpha
  Copy number: Unknown
Gene/Insert
  Gene/Insert name: None
  Tag / fusion protein: His (C terminal on backbone)
  Cloning method: Restriction Enzyme; 5′ cloning site NheI (unknown if destroyed); 3′ cloning site HincII (unknown if destroyed)
  Sequencing primers: 5′ atacccgttt ttttgggcta
Terms and licenses: Academic/Nonprofit Terms; Industry Terms: Not Available to Industry
Depositor comments: There is an extra G in the middle of the alignment between Addgene's quality control sequence and the author's sequence. This discrepancy is in a non-coding region and does affect function.
How to cite: pBTBXh-2 was a gift from Ryan Gill (Addgene plasmid # 26078 ; http://n2t.net/addgene:26078 ; RRID:Addgene_26078)
