[The description below was written by a language model from this plasmid's Addgene catalogue record and the feature table of its GenBank file.]
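Description:
pBTBXh-2 is a compact (3,845 bp) empty bacterial expression backbone designed for arabinose-inducible protein production across a range of Gram-negative hosts. Replication depends on the pBBR1 system from Bordetella bronchiseptica: the pBBR1 oriV and the adjacent gene for its cognate Rep protein are both carried on the plasmid, which is what gives the vector its broad host range. Selection is by kanamycin, through the aph(3')-Ia aminoglycoside phosphotransferase gene. The record lists the copy number as unknown.

The expression module is the classic E. coli araC/araBAD arrangement. The araC regulator is encoded on the opposite strand and transcribed divergently from the araBAD promoter, so transcription of a cloned gene is kept low without L-arabinose and induced when it is added. No insert is present. A coding sequence is introduced by restriction cloning downstream of the promoter, with NheI listed as the 5′ site and HincII as the 3′ site. Because the map is circular, this cloning region runs directly into the 6xHis coding sequence at the start of the numbered sequence, allowing an in-frame insert to acquire a C-terminal His tag for affinity purification or detection. A bidirectional soxR terminator follows the tag and ends transcription of the expression cassette before the origin, while a bidirectional tonB terminator sits between the kanamycin resistance gene and araC, insulating the neighbouring transcription units from one another.

The depositor notes a single extra G relative to the author's sequence, located in a non-coding region. The wording of the comment on its functional effect is ambiguous, although it was probably meant to say that function is unaffected.
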