LOCUS       Exported 3845 bp ds-DNA circular SYN 12-MAY-2021
DEFINITION  synthetic circular DNA
ACCESSION   .
VERSION     .
KEYWORDS    pBTBXh-2
SOURCE      synthetic DNA construct
  ORGANISM  synthetic DNA construct
REFERENCE   1 (bases 1 to 3845)
  AUTHORS   Prior JE, Lynch MD, Gill RT
  TITLE     Broad-host-range vectors for protein expression across gram negative
            hosts.
  JOURNAL   Biotechnol Bioeng. 2010 Jun 1. 106(2):326-32.
  PUBMED    20148414
REFERENCE   2 (bases 1 to 3845)
  AUTHORS   .
  TITLE     Direct Submission
  JOURNAL   Exported May 12, 2021 from SnapGene Server 1.1.58
            http://www.snapgene.com
FEATURES             Location/Qualifiers
     source          1..3845
                     /organism="synthetic DNA construct"
                     /mol_type="other DNA"
     CDS             4..21
                     /codon_start=1
                     /product="6xHis affinity tag"
                     /label=6xHis
                     /translation="HHHHHH"
     terminator      74..110
                     /label=soxR terminator
                     /note="bidirectional E. coli soxR transcription terminator"
     rep_origin      116..885
                     /label=pBBR1 oriV
                     /note="replication origin of the broad-host-range plasmid
                     pBBR1 from Bordetella bronchiseptica; requires the pBBR1
                     Rep protein for replication"
     CDS             886..1548
                     /codon_start=1
                     /product="replication protein for the broad-host-range
                     plasmid pBBR1 from Bordetella bronchiseptica"
                     /label=pBBR1 Rep
                     /translation="MATQSREIGIQAKNKPGHWVQTERKAHEAWAGLIARKPTAAMLLH
                     HLVAQMGHQNAVVVSQKTLSKLIGRSLRTVQYAVKDLVAERWISVVKLNGPGTVSAYVV
                     NDRVAWGQPRDQLRLSVFSAAVVVDHDDQDESLLGHGDLRRIPTLYPGEQQLPTGPGEE
                     PPSQPGIPGMEPDLPALTETEEWERRGQQRLPMPDEPCFLDDGEPLEPPTRVTLPRR"
     CDS             1645..2460
                     /codon_start=1
                     /gene="aph(3')-Ia"
                     /product="aminoglycoside phosphotransferase"
                     /label=KanR
                     /note="confers resistance to kanamycin in bacteria or G418
                     (Geneticin(R)) in eukaryotes"
                     /translation="MSHIQRETSCSRPRLNSNMDADLYGYKWARDNVGQSGATIYRLYG
                     KPDAPELFLKHGKGSVANDVTDEMVRLNWLTEFMPLPTIKHFIRTPDDAWLLTTAIPGK
                     TAFQVLEEYPDSGENIVDALAVFLRRLHSIPVCNCPFNGDRVFRLAQAQSRMNNGLVGA
                     SDFDDERNGWPVEQVWKEMHKLLPFSPDSVVTHGDFSLDNLIFDEGKLIGCIDVGRVGI
                     ADRYQDLAILWNCLGEFSPSLQKRLFQKYGIDNPDMNKLQFHLMLDEFF"
     primer_bind     complement(1718..1737)
                     /label=Kan-R
                     /note="Kanamycin resistance gene, reverse primer"
     terminator      2477..2508
                     /label=tonB terminator
                     /note="bidirectional E. coli tonB-P14 transcription
                     terminator"
     CDS             complement(2536..3414)
                     /codon_start=1
                     /gene="araC"
                     /product="L-arabinose regulatory protein"
                     /label=araC
                     /translation="MAEAQNDPLLPGYSFNAHLVAGLTPIEANGYLDFFIDRPLGMKGY
                     ILNLTIRGQGVVKNQGREFVCRPGDILLFPPGEIHHYGRHPEAREWYHQWVYFRPRAYW
                     HEWLNWPSIFANTGFFRPDEAHQPHFSDLFGQIINAGQGEGRYSELLAINLLEQLLLRR
                     MEAINESLHPPMDNRVREACQYISDHLADSNFDIASVAQHVCLSPSRLSHLFRQQLGIS
                     VLSWREDQRISQAKLLLSTTRMPIATVGRNVGFDDQLYFSRVFKKCTGASPSEFRAGCE
                     EKVNDVAVKLS"
     promoter        3441..3725
                     /gene="araBAD"
                     /label=araBAD promoter
                     /note="promoter of the L-arabinose operon of E. coli; the
                     araC regulatory gene is transcribed in the opposite
                     direction (Guzman et al., 1995)"
     primer_bind     3648..3667
                     /label=pBAD Forward
                     /note="For vectors with E. coli araBAD promoter, forward
                     primer"
ORIGIN
        1 gaccatcatc atcatcatca ttagagcttg atatcattca ggacgagcct cagactccag
       61 cgtaactgga ctgaaaacaa actaaagcgc ccttgtggcg ctttagtttt gttccgcggc
      121 caccggctgg ctcgcttcgc tcggcccgtg gacaaccctg ctggacaagc tgatggacag
      181 gctgcgcctg cccacgagct tgaccacagg gattgcccac cggctaccca gccttcgacc
      241 acatacccac cggctccaac tgcgcggcct gcggccttgc cccatcaatt tttttaattt
      301 tctctgggga aaagcctccg gcctgcggcc tgcgcgcttc gcttgccggt tggacaccaa
      361 gtggaaggcg ggtcaaggct cgcgcagcga ccgcgcagcg gcttggcctt gacgcgcctg
      421 gaacgaccca agcctatgcg agtgggggca gtcgaaggcg aagcccgccc gcctgccccc
      481 cgagcctcac ggcggcgagt gcgggggttc caagggggca gcgccacctt gggcaaggcc
      541 gaaggccgcg cagtcgatca acaagccccg gaggggccac tttttgccgg agggggagcc
      601 gcgccgaagg cgtgggggaa ccccgcaggg gtgcccttct ttgggcacca aagaactaga
      661 tatagggcga aatgcgaaag acttaaaaat caacaactta aaaaaggggg gtacgcaaca
      721 gctcattgcg gcaccccccg caatagctca ttgcgtaggt taaagaaaat ctgtaattga
      781 ctgccacttt tacgcaacgc ataattgttg tcgcgctgcc gaaaagttgc agctgattgc
      841 gcatggtgcc gcaaccgtgc ggcaccctac cgcatggaga taagcatggc cacgcagtcc
      901 agagaaatcg gcattcaagc caagaacaag cccggtcact gggtgcaaac ggaacgcaaa
      961 gcgcatgagg cgtgggccgg gcttattgcg aggaaaccca cggcggcaat gctgctgcat
     1021 cacctcgtgg cgcagatggg ccaccagaac gccgtggtgg tcagccagaa gacactttcc
     1081 aagctcatcg gacgttcttt gcggacggtc caatacgcag tcaaggactt ggtggccgag
     1141 cgctggatct ccgtcgtgaa gctcaacggc cccggcaccg tgtcggccta cgtggtcaat
     1201 gaccgcgtgg cgtggggcca gccccgcgac cagttgcgcc tgtcggtgtt cagtgccgcc
     1261 gtggtggttg atcacgacga ccaggacgaa tcgctgttgg ggcatggcga cctgcgccgc
     1321 atcccgaccc tgtatccggg cgagcagcaa ctaccgaccg gccccggcga ggagccgccc
     1381 agccagcccg gcattccggg catggaacca gacctgccag ccttgaccga aacggaggaa
     1441 tgggaacggc gcgggcagca gcgcctgccg atgcccgatg agccgtgttt tctggacgat
     1501 ggcgagccgt tggagccgcc gacacgggtc acgctgccgc gccggtagta cgtaagaggt
     1561 tccaactttc accataatga aataagatca ctaccgggcg tattttttga gttatcgaga
     1621 ttttcaggag ctaaggaagc taaaatgagc catattcaac gggaaacgtc ttgctcgagg
     1681 ccgcgattaa attccaacat ggatgctgat ttatatgggt ataaatgggc tcgcgataat
     1741 gtcgggcaat caggtgcgac aatctatcga ttgtatggga agcccgatgc gccagagttg
     1801 tttctgaaac atggcaaagg tagcgttgcc aatgatgtta cagatgagat ggtcaggcta
     1861 aactggctga cggaatttat gcctcttccg accatcaagc attttatccg tactcctgat
     1921 gatgcatggt tactcaccac tgcgatccca gggaaaacag cattccaggt attagaagaa
     1981 tatcctgatt caggtgaaaa tattgttgat gcgctggcag tgttcctgcg ccggttgcat
     2041 tcgattcctg tttgtaattg tccttttaac ggcgatcgcg tatttcgtct cgctcaggcg
     2101 caatcacgaa tgaataacgg tttggttggt gcgagtgatt ttgatgacga gcgtaatggc
     2161 tggcctgttg aacaagtctg gaaagaaatg cataagcttt tgccattctc accggattca
     2221 gtcgtcactc atggtgattt ctcacttgat aaccttattt ttgacgaggg gaaattaata
     2281 ggttgtattg atgttggacg agtcggaatc gcagaccgat accaggatct tgccatccta
     2341 tggaactgcc tcggtgagtt ttctccttca ttacagaaac ggctttttca aaaatatggt
     2401 attgataatc ctgatatgaa taaattgcag tttcacttga tgctcgatga gtttttctga
     2461 gggcggatcc ccctcaagtc aaaagcctcc ggtcggaggc ttttgacttt ctgctatgga
     2521 ggtcaggtat gatttttatg acaacttgac ggctacatca ttcacttttt cttcacaacc
     2581 ggcacggaac tcgctcgggc tggccccggt gcatttttta aatacccgcg agaaatagag
     2641 ttgatcgtca aaaccaacat tgcgaccgac ggtggcgata ggcatccggg tggtgctcaa
     2701 aagcagcttc gcctggctga tacgttggtc ctcgcgccag cttaagacgc taatccctaa
     2761 ctgctggcgg aaaagatgtg acagacgcga cggcgacaag caaacatgct gtgcgacgct
     2821 ggcgatatca aaattgctgt ctgccaggtg atcgctgatg tactgacaag cctcgcgtac
     2881 ccgattatcc atcggtggat ggagcgactc gttaatcgct tccatgcgcc gcagtaacaa
     2941 ttgctcaagc agatttatcg ccagcagctc cgaatagcgc ccttcccctt gcccggcgtt
     3001 aatgatttgc ccaaacaggt cgctgaaatg cggctggtgc gcttcatccg ggcgaaagaa
     3061 ccccgtattg gcaaatattg acggccagtt aagccattca tgccagtagg cgcgcggacg
     3121 aaagtaaacc cactggtgat accattcgcg agcctccgga tgacgaccgt agtgatgaat
     3181 ctctcctggc gggaacagca aaatatcacc cggtcggcaa acaaattctc gtccctgatt
     3241 tttcaccacc ccctgaccgc gaatggtgag attgagaata taacctttca ttcccagcgg
     3301 tcggtcgata aaaaaatcga gataaccgtt ggcctcaatc ggcgttaaac ccgccaccag
     3361 atgggcatta aacgagtatc ccggcagcag gggatcattt tgcgcttcag ccatactttt
     3421 catactcccg ccattcagag aagaaaccaa ttgtccatat tgcatcagac attgccgtca
     3481 ctgcgtcttt tactggctct tctcgctaac caaaccggta accccgctta ttaaaagcat
     3541 tctgtaacaa agcgggacca aagccatgac aaaaacgcgt aacaaaagtg tctataatca
     3601 cggcagaaaa gtccacattg attatttgca cggcgtcaca ctttgctatg ccatagcatt
     3661 tttatccata agattagcgg atcctacctg acgcttttta tcgcaactct ctactgtttc
     3721 tccatacccg tttttttggg ctagcaccgc ctatctcgtg tgagataggc ggagatacga
     3781 actttaagaa ggagatatac ccatggtaaa atggtcagta ttgagcgata tctagagaat
     3841 tcgtc
//
