>Addgene plasmid #26078 | pBTBXh-2 | addgene partial sequence | sequence record 32160 | 26078 with pBT-3
TCATCATCATTAGAGCTTGATATCATTCAGGACGAGCCTCAGACTCCAGCGTAACTGGACTGAAAACAAA
CTAAAGCGCCCTTGTGGCGCTTTAGTTTTGTTCCGCGGCCACCGGCTGGCTCGCTTCGCTCGGCCCGTGG
ACAACCCTGCTGGACAAGCTGATGGACAGGCTGCGCCTGCCCACGAGCTTGACCACAGGGATTGCCCACC
GGCTACCCAGCCTTCGACCACATACCCACCGGCTCCAACTGCGCGGCCTGCGGCCTTGCCCCATCAATTT
TTTTAATTTTCTCTGGGGAAAAGCCTCCGGCCTGCGGCCTGCGCGCTTCGCTTGCCGGTTGGACACCAAG
TGGAAGGCGGGTCAAGGCTCGCGCAGCGACCGCGCAGCGGCTTGGCCTTGACGCGCCTGGAACGACCCAA
GCCTATGCGAGTGGGGGCAGTCGAAGGGCGAAGCCCGCCCGCCTGCCCCCCGAGCCTCACGGCGGCGAGT
GCGGGGGTTCCAAGGGGGCAGCGCCACCTTGGGCAAGGCCGAAGGCCGCGCAGTCGATCAACAAGCCCCG
GAGGGGCCACTTTTTGCCGGAGGGGGAGCCGCGCCGAAGGCGTGGGGGAACCCCGCAGGGGTGCCCTTCT
TTGGGCACCAAAGAACTAGATATAGGGCGAAATGCGAAAGACTTAAAAATCAACAACTTAAAAAAGGGGG
GTACGCAACAGCTCATTGCGGCACCCCCCGCAATAGCTCATTGCGTAGGTTAAAGAAAATCTGTAATTGA
CTGCCACTTTTACGCAACGCATAATTGTTGTCGCGCTGCCGAAAAGTTGCAGCTGATTGCGCATGGNGCC
GCAACCGTGCGGCACCCCTACCGC
